>Addgene plasmid #236158 | EW394 CMV-TO-ZNF35(5-8)-ZNF250(1-4)-(GGS)x8-FKBP (FLP-IN) | addgene full sequence | sequence record 468402 | Addgene NGS Result
CGGTAAATGGCCCGCCTGGCTGACCGCCCAACGACCCCCGCCCATTGACGTCAATAATGACGTATGTTCC
CATAGTAACGCCAATAGGGACTTTCCATTGACGTCAATGGGTGGAGTATTTACGGTAAACTGCCCACTTG
GCAGTACATCAAGTGTATCATATGCCAAGTACGCCCCCTATTGACGTCAATGACGGTAAATGGCCCGCCT
GGCATTATGCCCAGTACATGACCTTATGGGACTTTCCTACTTGGCAGTACATCTACGTATTAGTCATCGC
TATTACCATGGTGATGCGGTTTTGGCAGTACATCAATGGGCGTGGATAGCGGTTTGACTCACGGGGATTT
CCAAGTCTCCACCCCATTGACGTCAATGGGAGTTTGTTTTGGCACCAAAATCAACGGGACTTTCCAAAAT
GTCGTAACAACTCCGCCCCATTGACGCAAATGGGCGGTAGGCGTGTACGGTGGGAGGTCTATATAAGCAG
AGCTCTCCCTATCAGTGATAGAGATCTCCCTATCAGTGATAGAGATCGTCGACGAGCTCGTTTAGTGAAC
CGTCAGATCGCCTGGAGACGCCATCCACGCTGTTTTGACCTCCATAGAAGACACCGGGACCGATCCAGCC
TCCGGACTCTAGCGTTTAAACTTAAGCTTCGCCACCATGTACGAGTGTAATGAGTGCGGTAAGACCTTCA
CACGATCTTCTAACCTTATTGTGCATCAACGAATCCATACAGGCGAGAAGCCCTTTGCCTGCAATGACTG
TGGGAAGGCTTTTACTCAGAGTGCCAACTTGATCGTGCATCAGAGAAGCCATACGGGTGAGAAGCCCTAT
GAATGCAAGGAATGCGGAAAGGCCTTCTCCTGCTTCAGCCACCTCATTGTACACCAGCGCATACACACGG
CTGAGAAGCCATACGATTGCTCTGAATGTGGAAAGGCCTTTAGTCAGCTGTCTTGCTTGATTGTGCATCA
GAGAATTCACACGGGCGAACGCCCCTATATGTGCGTAGAGTGCGGTAAATGTTTTGGGCGGAGTTCACAT
CTTTTGCAGCACCAACGTATTCACACAGGCGAGAAACCCTATGTTTGCAGCGTGTGCGGTAAGGCGTTTA
GCCAGTCCTCAGTCCTTTCCAAACACCGCCGCATACATACTGGTGAGAAGCCATATGAATGTAATGAATG
TGGCAAGGCTTTTAGAGTGAGTTCAGATCTCGCTCAACATCATAAGATCCATACAGGAGAGAAGCCACAC
GAATGTTTGGAGTGTCGAAAGGCTTTTACTCAGCTCAGTCACCTCATTCAGCATCAGAGAATTCACGCTG
CTGCAGGCGGAAGCGGCGGATCTGGAGGCTCTGGCGGAAGCGGCGGATCTGGCGGAAGCGGAGGCTCTGG
CGGATCTGGAGTGCAGGTGGAAACCATCTCCCCAGGAGACGGGCGCACCTTCCCCAAGCGCGGCCAGACC
TGCGTGGTGCACTACACCGGGATGCTTGAAGATGGAAAGAAATTTGATTCCTCCCGGGACAGAAACAAGC
CCTTTAAGTTTATGCTAGGCAAGCAGGAGGTGATCCGAGGCTGGGAAGAAGGGGTTGCCCAGATGAGTGT
GGGTCAGAGAGCCAAACTGACTATATCTCCAGATTATGCCTATGGTGCCACTGGGCACCCAGGCATCATC
CCACCACATGCCACTCTCGTCTTCGATGTGGAGCTTCTAAAACTGGAATAGGCCGCTCGAGGAGGGCCCG
AACAAAAACTCATCTCAGAAGAGGATCTGAATAGCGCCGTCGACCATCATCATAATCATCATTGAGTTTA
AACCCGCTGATCAGCCTCGACTGTGCCTTCTAGTTGCCAGCCATCTGTTGTTTGCCCCTCCCCCGTGCCT
TCCTTGACCCTGGAAGGTGCCACTCCCACTGTCCTTTCCTAATAAAATGAGGAAATTGCATCGCATTGTC
TGAGTAGGTGTCATTCTATTCTGGGGGGTGGGGTGGGGCAGGACAGCAAGGGGGAGGATTGGGAAGACAA
TAGCAGGCATGCTGGGGATGCGGTGGGCTCTATGGAGATCTATCGATGTTCTGGGGATGCGGTGGGCTCT
ATGGCTTCTGAGGCGGAAAGAACCAGCTGGGGCTCTAGGGGGTATCCCC
[124 nt withheld, positions 2150-2273]
C
[91 nt withheld, positions 2275-2365]
AGGGTGATGGTTCACGTACCTAGAAGTTCCTATTCCGAAGTTCCTATTCTCTAGAAAGTATAGGAACTTC
CTTGGCCAAAAAGCCTGAACTCACCGCGACGTCTGTCGAGAAGTTTCTGATCGAAAAGTTCGACAGCGTC
TCCGACCTGATGCAGCTCTCGGAGGGCGAAGAATCTCGTGCTTTCAGCTTCGATGTAGGAGGGCGTGGAT
ATGTCCTGCGGGTAAATAGCTGCGCCGATGGTTTCTACAAAGATCGTTATGTTTATCGGCACTTTGCATC
GGCCGCGCTCCCGATTCCGGAAGTGCTTGACATTGGGGAATTCAGCGAGAGCCTGACCTATTGCATCTCC
CGCCGTGCACAGGGTGTCACGTTGCAAGACCTGCCTGAAACCGAACTGCCCGCTGTTCTGCAGCCGGTCG
CGGAGGCCATGGATGCGATCGCTGCGGCCGATCTTAGCCAGACGAGCGGGTTCGGCCCATTCGGACCGCA
AGGAATCGGTCAATACACTACATGGCGTGATTTCATATGCGCGATTGCTGATCCCCATGTGTATCACTGG
CAAACTGTGATGGACGACACCGTCAGTGCGTCCGTCGCGCAGGCTCTCGATGAGCTGATGCTTTGGGCCG
AGGACTGCCCCGAAGTCCGGCACCTCGTGCACGCGGATTTCGGCTCCAACAATGTCCTGACGGACAATGG
CCGCATAACAGCGGTCATTGACTGGAGCGAGGCGATGTTCGGGGATTCCCAATACGAGGTCGCCAACATC
TTCTTCTGGAGGCCGTGGTTGGCTTGTATGGAGCAGCAGACGCGCTACTTCGAGCGGAGGCATCCGGAGC
TTGCAGGATCGCCGCGGCTCCGGGCGTATATGCTCCGCATTGGTCTTGACCAACTCTATCAGAGCTTGGT
TGACGGCAATTTCGATGATGCAGCTTGGGCGCAGGGTCGATGCGACGCAATCGTCCGATCCGGAGCCGGG
ACTGTCGGGCGTACACAAATCGCCCGCAGAAGCGCGGCCGTCTGGACCGATGGCTGTGTAGAAGTACTCG
CCGATAGTGGAAACCGACGCCCCAGCACTCGTCCGAGGGCAAAGGAATAGCACGTACTACGAGATTTCGA
TTCCACCGCCGCCTTCTATGAAAGGTTGGGCTTCGGAATCGTTTTCCGGGACGCCGGCTGGATGATCCTC
CAGCGCGGGGATCTCATGCTGGAGTTCTTCGCCCACCCCAACTTGTTTATTGCAGCTTATAATGGTTACA
AATAAAGCAATAGCATCACAAATTTCACAAATAAAGCATTTTTTTCACTGCATTCTAGTTGTGGTTTGTC
CAAACTCATCAATGTATCTTATCATGTCTGTATACCGTCGACCTCTAGCTAGAGCTTGGCGTAATCATGG
TCATAGCTGTTTCCTGTGTGAAATTGTTATCCGCTCACAATTCCACACAACATACGAGCCGGAAGCATAA
AGTGTAAAGCCTGGGGTGCCTAATGAGTGAGCTAACTCACATTAATTGCGTTGCGCTCACTGCCCGCTTT
CCAGTCGGGAAACCTGTCGTGCCAGCTGCATTAATGAATCGGCCAACGCGCGGGGAGAGGCGGTTTGCGT
ATTGGGCGCTCTTCCGCTTCCTCGCTCACTGACTCGCTGCGCTCGGTCGTTCGGCTGCGGCGAGCGGTAT
CAGCTCACTCAAAGGCGGTAATACGGTTATCCACAGAATCAGGGGATAACGCAGGAAAGAACATGTGAGC
AAAAGGCCAGCAAAAGGCCAGGAACCGTAAAAAGGCCGCGTTGCTGGCGTTTTTCCATAGGCTCCGCCCC
CCTGACGAGCATCACAAAAATCGACGCTCAAGTCAGAGGTGGCGAAACCCGACAGGACTATAAAGATACC
AGGCGTTTCCCCCTGGAAGCTCCCTCGTGCGCTCTCCTGTTCCGACCCTGCCGCTTACCGGATACCTGTC
CGCCTTTCTCCCTTCGGGAAGCGTGGCGCTTTCTCATAGCTCACGCTGTAGGTATCTCAGTTCGGTGTAG
GTCGTTCGCTCCAAGCTGGGCTGTGTGCACGAACCCCCCGTTCAGCCCGACCGCTGCGCCTTATCCGGTA
ACTATCGTCTTGAGTCCAACCCGGTAAGACACGACTTATCGCCACTGGCAGCAGCCACTGGTAACAGGAT
TAGCAGAGCGAGGTATGTAGGCGGTGCTACAGAGTTCTTGAAGTGGTGGCCTAACTACGGCTACACTAGA
AGAACAGTATTTGGTATCTGCGCTCTGCTGAAGCCAGTTACCTTCGGAAAAAGAGTTGGTAGCTCTTGAT
CCGGCAAACAAACCACCGCTGGTAGCGGTGGTTTTTTTGTTTGCAAGCAGCAGATTACGCGCAGAAAAAA
AGGATCTCAAGAAGATCCTTTGATCTTTTCTACGGGGTCTGACGCTCAGTGGAACGAAAACTCACGTTAA
GGGATTTTGGTCATGAGATTATCAAAAAGGATCTTCACCTAGATCCTTTTAAATTAAAAATGAAGTTTTA
AATCAATCTAAAGTATATATGAGTAAACTTGGTCTGACAGTTACCAATGCTTAATCAGTGAGGCACCTAT
CTCAGCGATCTGTCTATTTCGTTCATCCATAGTTGCCTGACTCCCCGTCGTGTAGATAACTACGATACGG
GAGGGCTTACCATCTGGCCCCAGTGCTGCAATGATACCGCGAGACCCACGCTCACCGGCTCCAGATTTAT
CAGCAATAAACCAGCCAGCCGGAAGGGCCGAGCGCAGAAGTGGTCCTGCAACTTTATCCGCCTCCATCCA
GTCTATTAATTGTTGCCGGGAAGCTAGAGTAAGTAGTTCGCCAGTTAATAGTTTGCGCAACGTTGTTGCC
ATTGCTACAGGCATCGTGGTGTCACGCTCGTCGTTTGGTATGGCTTCATTCAGCTCCGGTTCCCAACGAT
CAAGGCGAGTTACATGATCCCCCATGTTGTGCAAAAAAGCGGTTAGCTCCTTCGGTCCTCCGATCGTTGT
CAGAAGTAAGTTGGCCGCAGTGTTATCACTCATGGTTATGGCAGCACTGCATAATTCTCTTACTGTCATG
CCATCCGTAAGATGCTTTTCTGTGACTGGTGAGTACTCAACCAAGTCATTCTGAGAATAGTGTATGCGGC
GACCGAGTTGCTCTTGCCCGGCGTCAATACGGGATAATACCGCGCCACATAGCAGAACTTTAAAAGTGCT
CATCATTGGAAAACGTTCTTCGGGGCGAAAACTCTCAAGGATCTTACCGCTGTTGAGATCCAGTTCGATG
TAACCCACTCGTGCACCCAACTGATCTTCAGCATCTTTTACTTTCACCAGCGTTTCTGGGTGAGCAAAAA
CAGGAAGGCAAAATGCCGCAAAAAAGGGAATAAGGGCGACACGGAAATGTTGAATACTCATACTCTTCCT
TTTTCAATATTATTGAAGCATTTATCAGGGTTATTGTCTCATGAGCGGATACATATTTGAATGTATTTAG
AAAAATAAACAAATAGGGGTTCCGCGCACATTTCCCCGAAAAGTGCCACCTGACGTCGACGGATCGGGAG
ATCTCCCGATCCCCTATGGTGCACTCTCAGTACAATCTGCTCTGATGCCGCATAGTTAAGCCAGTATCTG
CTCCCTGCTTGTGTGTTGGAGGTCGCTGAGTAGTGCGCGAGCAAAATTTAAGCTACAACAAGGCAAGGCT
TGACCGACAATTGCATGAAGAATCTGCTTAGGGTTAGGCGTTTTGCGCTGCTTCGTACGGGCCAGATATA
CGCGTTGACATTGATTATTGACTAGTTATTAATAGTAATCAATTACGGGGTCATTAGTTCATAGCCCATA
TATGGAGTTCCGCGTTACATAACTTA
Features (pLannotate 1.2.2; 23 found; start..end, strand, type, name):
    291..494     +  promoter       CMV promoter: human cytomegalovirus (CMV) immediate early promoter
    496..515     +  promoter       PLtetO-1 promoter (fragment): modified phage lambda PL promoter with tet operator sites (Lutz and Bujard, 1997)
    517..536     +  promoter       PLtetO-1 promoter (fragment): modified phage lambda PL promoter with tet operator sites (Lutz and Bujard, 1997)
    544..577     +  promoter       TRE3GV promoter (fragment): 3rd-generation Tet-responsive promoter that can be activated by binding of Tet-On® 3G, optimized for retroviral and lentiviral vectors
    670..753     +  CDS            mnm-2 (fragment): MNM2_CAEEL - Experimental evidence at protein level: Swiss-Prot protein existence level 1. Required in the M3 pharyngeal motor neuron to guide the growth cone of the sister M2 motor neuron during axon development. From Caenorhabditis elegans.
   1408..1731    +  CDS            DD-C: destabilization domain that can be stabilized by Shield1 in the ProteoTuner™ system FKBP12 mutant optimized for use as a C-terminal tag
   1841..2065    +  polyA_signal   bGH poly(A) signal: bovine growth hormone polyadenylation signal
   2081..2104    +  polyA_signal   bGH poly(A) signal (fragment): bovine growth hormone polyadenylation signal
   2108..2129    +  promoter       SV40 promoter (fragment): SV40 enhancer and early promoter
   2150..2383    +  rep_origin     f1 ori (fragment) (sequence partly withheld): f1 bacteriophage origin of replication; arrow indicates direction of (+) strand synthesis
   2388..2435    +  protein_bind   FRT: FLP-mediated recombination occurs in the 8-bp core sequence TCTAGAAA (Turan and Bode, 2011). FLP recombinase from the Saccharomyces cerevisiae 2μ plasmid
   2443..3465    +  CDS            HygR: aminoglycoside phosphotransferase from E. coli; aph(4)-Ia; confers resistance to hygromycin
   3475..3600    +  CDS            ble (fragment): BLE_KLEPN - Experimental evidence at protein level: Swiss-Prot protein existence level 1. Binding protein with a strong affinity to the bleomycin family of antibiotics. Binds to CL990; an antimitotic-antibiotic compound. From Klebsiella pneumoniae.
   3595..3716    +  polyA_signal   SV40 poly(A) signal: SV40 polyadenylation signal
   3789..3805    -  protein_bind   lac operator: The lac repressor binds to the lac operator to inhibit transcription in E. coli. This inhibition can be relieved by adding lactose or isopropyl-β-D-thiogalactopyranoside (IPTG). lac repressor encoded by lacI
   3813..3843    -  promoter       lac promoter: promoter for the E. coli lac operon
   3858..3879    -  protein_bind   CAP binding site: CAP binding activates transcription in the presence of cAMP. E. coli catabolite activator protein
   3892..3984    -  CDS            lacI (fragment): lac repressor; lacI; The lac repressor binds to the lac operator to inhibit transcription in E. coli. This inhibition can be relieved by adding lactose or isopropyl-β-D-thiogalactopyranoside (IPTG).
   4167..4755    -  rep_origin     ori: high-copy-number ColE1/pMB1/pBR322/pUC origin of replication
   4926..5786    -  CDS            AmpR: β-lactamase; bla; confers resistance to ampicillin, carbenicillin, and related antibiotics
   5787..5891    -  promoter       AmpR promoter: bla
   5950..6002    -  misc_feature   bom (fragment): basis of mobility region from pBR322
   6152..290     +  enhancer       CMV enhancer (across the origin): human cytomegalovirus immediate early enhancer
