[The description below was written by a language model from this plasmid's Addgene catalogue record and pLannotate feature annotations shown in this document.]
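Description:
EW394 CMV-TO-ZNF35(5-8)-ZNF250(1-4)-(GGS)x8-FKBP (FLP-IN) is a 6.2 kb mammalian expression plasmid built on a Flp-In type backbone, designed for site-specific integration into a host cell line carrying a genomic FRT landing site. It is maintained in E. coli at high copy through a ColE1/pUC-type origin and selected with ampicillin via the β-lactamase gene. A partial f1 origin and remnants of lac regulatory sequence are also annotated.

The payload is a synthetic fusion protein in which zinc fingers 5–8 of ZNF35 are joined to fingers 1–4 of ZNF250 to form a composite DNA-binding array. An eight-repeat GGS flexible linker connects this array to FKBP1A (FKBP12). The annotation tool matches the FKBP segment to an FKBP12-derived destabilization domain, and the zinc finger region is largely unannotated apart from a short spurious homology hit. Expression is driven by the CMV enhancer and promoter followed by two tet operator sites ("CMV-TO"). Transcription is therefore repressed in cells expressing TetR and induced by tetracycline or doxycycline. A bGH polyadenylation signal terminates the transcript.

Downstream, an FRT site sits directly before a hygromycin resistance coding sequence with an SV40 poly(A) and no annotated promoter of its own. This is the usual Flp-In arrangement, in which the marker is expressed only after FLP-mediated recombination places it behind a genomic promoter. The catalogue entry lists puromycin as the mammalian marker, whereas the sequence annotation shows HygR, and the record does not resolve this discrepancy.

FKBP is commonly used as a chemically induced dimerization partner. The construct comes from work on machine-guided deimmunization of therapeutic proteins, but the record does not detail its specific experimental role.
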