Addgene plasmid #236158: EW394 CMV-TO-ZNF35(5-8)-ZNF250(1-4)-(GGS)x8-FKBP (FLP-IN)
Purpose: Plasmid encoding the ZNF35/ZNF250 zinc finger array attached by a GS linker to FKBP1A, under control of CMV promoter with two TetR binding sites
Depositing lab: Xiaojing Gao. Depositing organization: Stanford University. Publication: Machine-guided dual-objective protein engineering for deimmunization and therapeutic functions. Wolfsberg E, Paul JS, Tycko J, Chen B, Bassik MC, Bintu L, Alizadeh AA, Gao XJ. Cell Syst. 2025 Jul 16;16(7):101299. doi: 10.1016/j.cels.2025.101299. Epub 2025 Jun 3. PubMed 40466641.
Backbone
  Vector backbone: FLP-IN
  Vector type: Mammalian Expression
  Selectable markers: Puromycin
Growth in bacteria
  Bacterial resistance: Ampicillin, 100 μg/mL
  Growth temperature: 37°C
  Growth strain: DH5alpha
  Copy number: High Copy
Gene/Insert
  Gene/Insert name: ZNF35(5-8)-ZNF250(1-4)-FKBP
  Species: Synthetic
  Promoter: CMV promoter with two TetR binding sites
  Cloning method: Gibson Cloning
Terms and licenses: Academic/Nonprofit Terms; Industry Terms: Not Available to Industry
Depositor comments: See https://benchling.com/s/seq-fRCAjMeyxIhqr2KsjyDK?m=slm-GgAk6gehgd3jyDIG3c2efor annotated sequence. Please visit https://doi.org/10.1101/2025.02.24.639918 for bioRxiv preprint.
How to cite: EW394 CMV-TO-ZNF35(5-8)-ZNF250(1-4)-(GGS)x8-FKBP (FLP-IN) was a gift from Xiaojing Gao (Addgene plasmid # 236158 ; http://n2t.net/addgene:236158 ; RRID:Addgene_236158)
